>Addgene plasmid #248012 | pET28-hisSumo-KE-Des27.7_PROSS | addgene full sequence | sequence record 495002 | Addgene NGS Result
GATCCGGCTGCTAACAAAGCCCGAAAGGAAGCTGAGTTGGCTGCTGCCACCGCTGAGCAATAACTAGCAT
AACCCCTTGGGGCCTCTAAACGGGTCTTGAGGGGTTTTTTGCTGAAAGGAGGAACTATATCCGGATTGGC
GAATGGG
[124 nt withheld, positions 148-271]
C
[91 nt withheld, positions 273-363]
A
[49 nt withheld, positions 365-413]
CCTTTGACGTTGGAGTCCACGTTCTTT
[37 nt withheld, positions 441-477]
ACCCTATCTCGGTCTATTCTTTTGATTTATAAGGGATTTTGCCGATTTCGGCCTATTGGTTAAAAAATGA
GCTGATTTAACAAAAATTTAACGCGAATTTTAACAAAATATTAACGCTTACAATTTAGGTGGCACTTTTC
GGGGAAATGTGCGCGGAACCCCTATTTGTTTATTTTTCTAAATACATTCAAATATGTATCCGCTCATGAA
TTAATTCTTAGAAAAACTCATCGAGCATCAAATGAAACTGCAATTTATTCATATCAGGATTATCAATACC
ATATTTTTGAAAAAGCCGTTTCTGTAATGAAGGAGAAAACTCACCGAGGCAGTTCCATAGGATGGCAAGA
TCCTGGTATCGGTCTGCGATTCCGACTCGTCCAACATCAATACAACCTATTAATTTCCCCTCGTCAAAAA
TAAGGTTATCAAGTGAGAAATCACCATGAGTGACGACTGAATCCGGTGAGAATGGCAAAAGTTTATGCAT
TTCTTTCCAGACTTGTTCAACAGGCCAGCCATTACGCTCGTCATCAAAATCACTCGCATCAACCAAACCG
TTATTCATTCGTGATTGCGCCTGAGCGAGACGAAATACGCGATCGCTGTTAAAAGGACAATTACAAACAG
GAATCGAATGCAACCGGCGCAGGAACACTGCCAGCGCATCAACAATATTTTCACCTGAATCAGGATATTC
TTCTAATACCTGGAATGCTGTTTTCCCGGGGATCGCAGTGGTGAGTAACCATGCATCATCAGGAGTACGG
ATAAAATGCTTGATGGTCGGAAGAGGCATAAATTCCGTCAGCCAGTTTAGTCTGACCATCTCATCTGTAA
CATCATTGGCAACGCTACCTTTGCCATGTTTCAGAAACAACTCTGGCGCATCGGGCTTCCCATACAATCG
ATAGATTGTCGCACCTGATTGCCCGACATTATCGCGAGCCCATTTATACCCATATAAATCAGCATCCATG
TTGGAATTTAATCGCGGCCTAGAGCAAGACGTTTCCCGTTGAATATGGCTCATAACACCCCTTGTATTAC
TGTTTATGTAAGCAGACAGTTTTATTGTTCATGACCAAAATCCCTTAACGTGAGTTTTCGTTCCACTGAG
CGTCAGACCCCGTAGAAAAGATCAAAGGATCTTCTTGAGATCCTTTTTTTCTGCGCGTAATCTGCTGCTT
GCAAACAAAAAAACCACCGCTACCAGCGGTGGTTTGTTTGCCGGATCAAGAGCTACCAACTCTTTTTCCG
AAGGTAACTGGCTTCAGCAGAGCGCAGATACCAAATACTGTCCTTCTAGTGTAGCCGTAGTTAGGCCACC
ACTTCAAGAACTCTGTAGCACCGCCTACATACCTCGCTCTGCTAATCCTGTTACCAGTGGCTGCTGCCAG
TGGCGATAAGTCGTGTCTTACCGGGTTGGACTCAAGACGATAGTTACCGGATAAGGCGCAGCGGTCGGGC
TGAACGGGGGGTTCGTGCACACAGCCCAGCTTGGAGCGAACGACCTACACCGAACTGAGATACCTACAGC
GTGAGCTATGAGAAAGCGCCACGCTTCCCGAAGGGAGAAAGGCGGACAGGTATCCGGTAAGCGGCAGGGT
CGGAACAGGAGAGCGCACGAGGGAGCTTCCAGGGGGAAACGCCTGGTATCTTTATAGTCCTGTCGGGTTT
CGCCACCTCTGACTTGAGCGTCGATTTTTGTGATGCTCGTCAGGGGGGCGGAGCCTATGGAAAAACGCCA
GCAACGCGGCCTTTTTACGGTTCCTGGCCTTTTGCTGGCCTTTTGCTCACATGTTCTTTCCTGCGTTATC
CCCTGATTCTGTGGATAACCGTATTACCGCCTTTGAGTGAGCTGATACCGCTCGCCGCAGCCGAACGACC
GAGCGCAGCGAGTCAGTGAGCGAGGAAGCGGAAGAGCGCCTGATGCGGTATTTTCTCCTTACGCATCTGT
GCGGTATTTCACACCGCAATGGTGCACTCTCAGTACAATCTGCTCTGATGCCGCATAGTTAAGCCAGTAT
ACACTCCGCTATCGCTACGTGACTGGGTCATGGCTGCGCCCCGACACCCGCCAACACCCGCTGACGCGCC
CTGACGGGCTTGTCTGCTCCCGGCATCCGCTTACAGACAAGCTGTGACCGTCTCCGGGAGCTGCATGTGT
CAGAGGTTTTCACCGTCATCACCGAAACGCGCGAGGCAGCTGCGGTAAAGCTCATCAGCGTGGTCGTGAA
GCGATTCACAGATGTCTGCCTGTTCATCCGCGTCCAGCTCGTTGAGTTTCTCCAGAAGCGTTAATGTCTA
GCTTCTGATAAAGCGGGCCATGTTAAGGGCGGTTTTTTCCTGTTTGGTCACTGATGCCTCCGTGTAAGGG
GGATTTCTGTTCATGGGGGTAATGATACCGATGAAACGAGAGAGGATGCTCACGATACGGGTTACTGATG
ATGAACATGCCCGGTTACTGGAACGTTGTGAGGGTAAACAACTGGCGGTATGGATGCGGCGGGACCAGAG
AAAAATCACTCAGGGTCAATGCCAGCGCTTCGTTAATACAGATGTAGGTGTTCCACAGGGTAGCCAGCAG
CATCCTGCGATGCAGATCCGGAACATAATGGTGCAGGGCGCTGACTTCCGCGTTTCCAGACTTTACGAAA
CACGGAAACCGAAGACCATTCATGTTGTTGCTCAGGTCGCAGACGTTTTGCAGCAGCAGTCGCTTCACGT
TCGCTCGCGTATCGGTGATTCATTCTGCTAACCAGTAAGGCAACCCCGCCAGCCTAGCCGGGTCCTCAAC
GACAGGAGCACGATCATGCGCACCCGTGGGGCCGCCATGCCGGCGATAATGGCCTGCTTCTCGCCGAAAC
GTTTGGTGGCGGGACCAGTGACGAAGGCTTGAGCGAGGGCGTGCAAGATTCCGAATACCGCAAGCGACAG
GCCGATCATCGTCGCGCTCCAGCGAAAGCGGTCCTCGCCGAAAATGACCCAGAGCGCTGCCGGCACCTGT
CCTACGAGTTGCATGATAAAGAAGACAGTCATAAGTGCGGCGACGATAGTCATGCCCCGCGCCCACCGGA
AGGAGCTGACTGGGTTGAAGGCTCTCAAGGGCATCGGTCGAGATCCCGGTGCCTAATGAGTGAGCTAACT
TACATTAATTGCGTTGCGCTCACTGCCCGCTTTCCAGTCGGGAAACCTGTCGTGCCAGCTGCATTAATGA
ATCGGCCAACGCGCGGGGAGAGGCGGTTTGCGTATTGGGCGCCAGGGTGGTTTTTCTTTTCACCAGTGAG
ACGGGCAACAGCTGATTGCCCTTCACCGCCTGGCCCTGAGAGAGTTGCAGCAAGCGGTCCACGCTGGTTT
GCCCCAGCAGGCGAAAATCCTGTTTGATGGTGGTTAACGGCGGGATATAACATGAGCTGTCTTCGGTATC
GTCGTATCCCACTACCGAGATATCCGCACCAACGCGCAGCCCGGACTCGGTAATGGCGCGCATTGCGCCC
AGCGCCATCTGATCGTTGGCAACCAGCATCGCAGTGGGAACGATGCCCTCATTCAGCATTTGCATGGTTT
GTTGAAAACCGGACATGGCACTCCAGTCGCCTTCCCGTTCCGCTATCGGCTGAATTTGATTGCGAGTGAG
ATATTTATGCCAGCCAGCCAGACGCAGACGCGCCGAGACAGAACTTAATGGGCCCGCTAACAGCGCGATT
TGCTGGTGACCCAATGCGACCAGATGCTCCACGCCCAGTCGCGTACCGTCTTCATGGGAGAAAATAATAC
TGTTGATGGGTGTCTGGTCAGAGACATCAAGAAATAACGCCGGAACATTAGTGCAGGCAGCTTCCACAGC
AATGGCATCCTGGTCATCCAGCGGATAGTTAATGATCAGCCCACTGACGCGTTGCGCGAGAAGATTGTGC
ACCGCCGCTTTACAGGCTTCGACGCCGCTTCGTTCTACCATCGACACCACCACGCTGGCACCCAGTTGAT
CGGCGCGAGATTTAATCGCCGCGACAATTTGCGACGGCGCGTGCAGGGCCAGACTGGAGGTGGCAACGCC
AATCAGCAACGACTGTTTGCCCGCCAGTTGTTGTGCCACGCGGTTGGGAATGTAATTCAGCTCCGCCATC
GCCGCTTCCACTTTTTCCCGCGTTTTCGCAGAAACGTGGCTGGCCTGGTTCACCACGCGGGAAACGGTCT
GATAAGAGACACCGGCATACTCTGCGACATCGTATAACGTTACTGGTTTCACATTCACCACCCTGAATTG
ACTCTCTTCCGGGCGCTATCATGCCATACCGCGAAAGGTTTTGCGCCATTCGATGGTGTCCGGGATCTCG
ACGCTCTCCCTTATGCGACTCCTGCATTAGGAAGCAGCCCAGTAGTAGGTTGAGGCCGTTGAGCACCGCC
GCCGCAAGGAATGGTGCATGCAAGGAGATGGCGCCCAACAGTCCCCCGGCCACGGGGCCTGCCACCATAC
CCACGCCGAAACAAGCGCTCATGAGCCCGAAGTGGCGAGCCCGATCTTCCCCATCGGTGATGTCGGCGAT
ATAGGCGCCAGCAACCGCACCTGTGGCGCCGGTGATGCCGGCCACGATGCGTCCGGCGTAGAGGATCGAG
ATCTCGATCCCGCGAAATTAATACGACTCACTATAGGGGAATTGTGAGCGGATAACAATTCCCCTCTAGA
AATAATTTTGTTTAACTTTAAGAAGGAGATATACCATGAGCAAGCATCACCATCATTCAGGCCATCACCA
TACCGGACACCACCATCATTCAGGCAGTCATCACCATTCCGGATCTGCTGCGGGTGGCGAAGAAGATAAG
AAACCGGCAGGTGGCGAAGGTGGCGGTGCCCATATCAACCTGAAAGTGAAAGGTCAAGACGGCAACGAAG
TCTTTTTCCGCATCAAACGTTCTACCCAGCTGAAAAAGCTGATGAACGCATACTGTGACCGTCAGTCTGT
AGACATGACCGCAATTGCTTTCCTGTTTGATGGTCGTCGCCTGCGTGCGGAACAGACCCCGGATGAACTG
GAGATGGAAGATGGCGACGAAATCGACGCAATGCTTCATCAGACTGGTGGCATGCCAAGCGCTCTGGATG
CCATTGTAGCCGGCGTCCGCGAAGACGTAGCGGCTCGCGAAGCCAGAGTCCCTTTTGATGAAATTAAGGA
ACGTGCAGCGCGTGCACCGCCGCCGCGTGATGCCCTGGCAGCATTACGCGCCCCGGGAGTGGGCGTGATA
GCGGAATATTTGCGAAAATCTCCTAGCGGATTAGATGTCGAGCGGGATCCGATAGAGTACGCAAAAACGG
CTGAGAAGTACGCAGTTGCGCTGAGCGTGTTAACTGATGAGAAATACTTCAATGGAAGCTATGAAGATCT
GCGCAAAATCCGTTCTGCGGTGGATATCCCAGTTCTTTGCAAAGATTTCATTGTTGACCCGTACCAAATT
TACCTTGCTCGCGCGTATCAAGCAGACGCAATTCTGCTGATGCTGAGCGTATTGGATGACGAACAATATC
GGCAATTGGCAGCGGTTGCTCATAGCCTTAATATGGGTGTGCTCGTGATGGTTCATACCGAGGAAGAACT
GGAGCGCGCACTGAAAGCGGGAGCTGAAATTATAGGTATTCTGAATCGTGATCTGAAAACATTTGAAGTA
GATCGTAACACAGCGGAGCGGCTGGGGCGTTTGGCACGAGAACGCGGATTTACCGGAGTTCTGGTAGCAA
TGGGGGGTTATTCAACAAAAGAAGAGCTGAAGTCAATGCGGGGTTTGTTTGATGCAGTTTTGATCGGAGA
AAGCTTAATGCGTGCACCCGACCCAGAAAAAGCAATCCGGGAACTCGTAGGATAATGA
Features (pLannotate 1.2.2; 18 found; start..end, strand, type, name):
      7..56      +  CDS            SET1 (fragment): solubility-enhancement tag derived from T7 phage gene 10B
     64..111     +  terminator     T7 terminator: transcription terminator for bacteriophage T7 RNA polymerase
    148..576     +  rep_origin     f1 ori (sequence partly withheld): f1 bacteriophage origin of replication; arrow indicates direction of (+) strand synthesis
    629..686     +  promoter       AmpR promoter (fragment): bla
    695..1510    -  CDS            KanR: aminoglycoside phosphotransferase; aph(3')-Ia; confers resistance to kanamycin in bacteria or G418 (Geneticin®) in eukaryotes
   1632..2220    +  rep_origin     ori: high-copy-number ColE1/pMB1/pBR322/pUC origin of replication
   2406..2545    -  misc_feature   bom: basis of mobility region from pBR322
   2647..2838    -  CDS            rop: Rop protein, which maintains plasmids at low copy number; rop
   2855..3235    +  CDS            YPB1_ECOLX: Protein predicted: Swiss-Prot protein existence level 4. From Escherichia coli.
   3307..3598    -  CDS            TcR (fragment): tetracycline efflux protein; tet; confers resistance to tetracycline
   3613..3634    -  protein_bind   CAP binding site: CAP binding activates transcription in the presence of cAMP. E. coli catabolite activator protein
   3647..4729    -  CDS            lacI: lac repressor; lacI; The lac repressor binds to the lac operator to inhibit transcription in E. coli. This inhibition can be relieved by adding lactose or isopropyl-β-D-thiogalactopyranoside (IPTG).
   4730..4807    -  promoter       lacI promoter: lacI
   4815..5094    -  CDS            TcR (fragment): tetracycline efflux protein; tet; confers resistance to tetracycline
   5116..5134    +  promoter       T7 promoter: promoter for bacteriophage T7 RNA polymerase
   5135..5159    +  protein_bind   lac operator: The lac repressor binds to the lac operator to inhibit transcription in E. coli. This inhibition can be relieved by adding lactose or isopropyl-β-D-thiogalactopyranoside (IPTG). lac repressor encoded by lacI
   5174..5196    +  RBS            RBS: efficient ribosome binding site from bacteriophage T7 gene 10 (Olins and Rangwala, 1989)
   5284..5568    +  CDS            SUMO1 (fragment): SUMO1_ORYSJ - Also known as SMT3, SUM1. Experimental evidence at protein level: Swiss-Prot protein existence level 1. Ubiquitin-like protein which can be covalently attached to target lysines as a monomer. Does not seem to be involved in protein degradation and may function as an antagonist of ubiquitin in the degradation process (By similarity). From Oryza sativa subsp. japonica (Rice).
