[The description below was written by a language model from this plasmid's Addgene catalogue record and pLannotate feature annotations shown in this document.]
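Description:
pET28-hisSumo-KE-Des27.7_PROSS is a 6,345-nt bacterial expression plasmid built on the pET28 backbone for producing a computationally designed Kemp eliminase in E. coli. It is selected with kanamycin through an aph(3')-Ia KanR gene and replicates from a ColE1/pMB1-type origin. The catalogue lists it as high copy, although the feature table also shows the pBR322-derived bom region and the rop gene, which normally moderates copy number. An f1 origin is present as well. Short hits to tetracycline-resistance sequence, an AmpR promoter fragment and a T7 gene 10-derived tag fragment are probably backbone remnants or similarity matches, not functional parts.

The expression cassette follows the standard pET arrangement. A T7 promoter is followed immediately by a lac operator, then the T7 gene 10 ribosome binding site, the open reading frame and a T7 terminator. A lacI gene under its own promoter supplies repressor, so transcription depends on a host that provides T7 RNA polymerase and can be induced with IPTG.

The insert, a synthetic gene introduced by Golden Gate cloning, carries an N-terminal 12xHis-bdSUMO fusion. The annotation tool detects the SUMO portion only as a fragment resembling rice SUMO1, and it does not annotate the His tag or the eliminase coding region, which presumably fills the unannotated stretch downstream of SUMO. The His tag allows metal-affinity purification, and a SUMO module typically aids solubility and permits tag removal by a matching SUMO protease.

According to the record, this variant is an ablation control of the Des27.7 design, retaining the modular assembly and PROSS stabilization steps. It is used to express protein for assessing how individual design stages contribute to Kemp elimination activity.
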