Addgene plasmid #248012: pET28-hisSumo-KE-Des27.7_PROSS
Purpose: Expression of synthetic Kemp eliminase (Ablation of Des27.7 ModularAssembly&PROSS)
Depositing lab: Sarel Fleishman. Depositing organization: Weizmann Institute of Science. Publication: Complete computational design of high-efficiency Kemp elimination enzymes. Listov D, Vos E, Hoffka G, Hoch SY, Berg A, Hamer-Rogotner S, Dym O, Kamerlin SCL, Fleishman SJ. Nature. 2025 Jul;643(8074):1421-1427. doi: 10.1038/s41586-025-09136-2. Epub 2025 Jun 18. PubMed 40533551.
Backbone
  Vector backbone: pET28
  Vector type: Bacterial Expression
Growth in bacteria
  Bacterial resistance: Kanamycin, 50 μg/mL
  Growth temperature: 37°C
  Growth strain: DH5alpha
  Copy number: High Copy
Gene/Insert
  Gene/Insert name: KE-Des27.7_PROSS
  Species: Synthetic
  Promoter: T7
  Tag / fusion protein: 12xHis-bdSumo (N terminal on insert)
  Cloning method: Golden Gate
Terms and licenses: Academic/Nonprofit Terms; Industry Terms: Not Available to Industry
How to cite: pET28-hisSumo-KE-Des27.7_PROSS was a gift from Sarel Fleishman (Addgene plasmid # 248012 ; http://n2t.net/addgene:248012 ; RRID:Addgene_248012)
